>Addgene plasmid #140595 | pFastBac1-bullfrog saxiphilin | addgene full sequence | sequence record 377349 | Addgene NGS Result
CCACGCATCGTCAGGCATTGGCGGCCTTGCTGTTCTTCTACGGCAAGGTGCTGTGCACGGATCTGCCCTG
GCTTCAGGAGATCGGAAGACCTCGGCCGTCGCGGCGCTTGCCGGTGGTGCTGACCCCGGATGAAGTGGTT
CGCATCCTCGGTTTTCTGGAAGGCGAGCATCGTTTGTTCGCCCAGGACTCTAGCTATAGTTCTAGTGGTT
GGCTACGTATACTCCGGAATATTAATAGATCATGGAGATAATTAAAATGATAACCATCTCGCAAATAAAT
AAGTATTTTACTGTTTTCGTAACAGTTTTGTAATAAAAAAACCTATAAATATTCCGGATTATTCATACCG
TCCCACCATCGGGCGCGGATCCATGGCTCCTACCTTCCAGACCGCTCTGTTCTTCACCATCATCTCCCTG
TCCTTCGCTATGGCCCCGAACGCAAAGCAAGTCCGCTGGTGTGCTATCAGCGACCTGGAGCAGAAGAAAT
GCAACGATCTGGTTGGTAGCTGCAACGTGCCGGACATCACCCTGGTGTGCGTTCTGCGTAGCAGCACCGA
AGATTGCATGACCGCGATCAAGGACGGTCAGGCGGATGCTATGTTCCTGGACAGCGGCGAGGTGTACGAA
GCGAGCAAAGATCCGTACAACCTGAAGCCGATCATCGCTGAACCGTACAGCAGCAACCGTGACCTGCAGA
AGTGCCTGAAAGAGCGTCAGCAGGCGCTGGCTAAGAAAATGATCGGTCACTACATCCCGCAGTGCGATGA
GAAAGGCAACTACCAACCGCAGCAGTGCCACGGTAGCACCGGTCACTGCTGGTGCGTTAACGCGATGGGT
GAAAAGATCAGCGGTACCAACACCCCGCCGGGTCAGACCCGTGCTACCTGCGAGCGTCACGAACTGCCGA
AGTGCCTGAAAGAACGTCAGGTGGCGCTGGGTGGCGACGAGAAAGTTCTGGGTCGTTTCGTGCCGCAGTG
CGATGAAAAGGGCAACTACGAGCCGCAGCAGTTCCACGGTAGCACCGGCTACTCCTGGTGTGTTAACGCG
ATCGGCGAGGAAATCGCTGGCACCAAAACCCCGCCGGGCAAGATCCCGGCTACCTGCCAGAAGCACGACC
TGGTGACCACCTGCCACTACGCGGTTGCTATGGTGAAGAAAAGCAGCGCGTTCCAGTTCAACCAGCTGAA
GGGCAAACGTAGCTGCCACAGCGGTGTTAGCAAAACCGACGGCTGGAAGGCGCTGGTGACCGTTCTGGTG
GAAAAGAAACTGCTGAGCTGGGATGGTCCGGCGAAAGAGAGCATCCAGCGTGCTATGAGCAAGTTCTTCA
GCGTGAGCTGCATTCCGGGTGCTACCCAGACCAACCTGTGCAAGCAGTGCAAAGGCGAGGAAGGCAAGAA
CTGCAAAAACAGCCACGACGAACCGTACTACGGTAACTACGGCGCGTTCCGTTGCCTGAAGGAAGACATG
GGTGACGTTGCGTTCCTGCGTAGCACCGCTCTGAGCGACGAGCACAGCGAAGTGTACGAGCTGCTGTGCC
CGGATAACACCCGTAAGCCGCTGAACAAGTACAAAGAGTGCAACCTGGGTACCGTTCCGGCTGGCACCGT
GGTTACCCGTAAGATCAGCGACAAAACCGAAGACATCAACAACTTCCTGATGGAGGCGCAGAAGCGTCAG
TGCAAACTGTTCAGCAGCGCTCACGGCAAGGACCTGATGTTCGACGATAGCACCCTGCAGCTGGCTCTGC
TGAGCAGCGAGGTTGATGCTTTCCTGTACCTGGGTGTGAAACTGTTCCACGCGATGAAGGCTCTGACCGG
CGACGCTCACCTGCCGAGCAAGAACAAAGTGCGTTGGTGCACCATCAACAAGCTGGAAAAGATGAAATGC
GACGATTGGAGCGCGGTTAGCGGTGGCGCGATCGCTTGCACCGAGGCTAGCTGCCCGAAGGGCTGCGTGA
AACAGATCCTGAAGGGCGAAGCGGACGCTGTTAAGCTGGAAGTGCAGTACATGTACGAGGCGCTGATGTG
CGGTCTGCTGCCGGCTGTTGAGGAATACCACAACAAAGACGATTTCGGTCCGTGCAAGACCCCAGGTAGC
CCGTACACCGACTTCGGCACCCTGCGTGCGGTTGCTCTGGTGAAGAAAAGCAACAAAGACATCAACTGGA
ACAACATCAAGGGCAAGAAGAGCTGCCACACCGGTGTGGGCGACATCGCTGGCTGGGTTATCCCGGTGAG
CCTGATCCGTCGTCAGAACGATAACAGCGACATCGATAGCTTCTTCGGCGAGAGCTGCGCGCCGGGCAGC
GACACCAAAAGCAACCTGTGCAAGCTGTGCATCGGTGACCCGAAGAACAGCGCGGCTAACACCAAATGCA
GCCTGAGCGACAAGGAAGCGTACTACGGTAACCAGGGCGCTTTCCGTTGCCTGGTGGAGAAAGGTGACGT
TGCTTTCGTGCCGCACACCGTGGTTTTCGAAAACACCGATGGCAAGAACCCGGCGGTTTGGGCTAAGAAC
CTGAAAAGCGAAGACTTCGAGCTGCTGTGCCTGGATGGTAGCCGTGCGCCGGTGAGCAACTACAAGAGCT
GCAAACTGAGCGGTATCCCGCCGCCGGCTATCGTTACCCGTGAGGAAAGCATCAGCGACGTGGTTCGTAT
CGTGGCTAACCAGCAGAGCCTGTACGGTCGTAAAGGCTTCGAGAAGGATATGTTCCAGCTGTTCAGCAGC
AACAAGGGTAACAACCTGCTGTTCAACGACAACACCCAGTGCCTGATCACCTTCGATCGTCAGCCGAAAG
ACATCATGGAAGATTACTTCGGCAAGCCGTACTACACCACCGTGTACGGCGCGTCCCGCTCCGCTATGTC
CTCCGAACTGATTTCCGCCTGTACCATTAAACACTGCTCGAATTCTTTGGAAGTTTTGTTTCAAGGTCCA
ACTGCTGCCGCCGCTGTGAGCAAGGGCGAGGAGCTGTTCACCGGGGTGGTGCCCATCCTGGTCGAGCTGG
ACGGCGACGTAAACGGCCACAAGTTCAGCGTGTCCGGCGAGGGCGAGGGCGATGCCACCTACGGCAAGCT
GACCCTGAAGTTCATCTGCACCACCGGCAAGCTGCCCGTGCCCTGGCCCACCCTCGTGACCACCCTGACC
TACGGCGTGCAGTGCTTCAGCCGCTACCCCGACCACATGAAGCAGCACGACTTCTTCAAGTCCGCCATGC
CCGAAGGCTACGTCCAGGAGCGCACCATCTTCTTCAAGGACGACGGCAACTACAAGACCCGCGCCGAGGT
GAAGTTCGAGGGCGACACCCTGGTGAACCGCATCGAGCTGAAGGGCATCGACTTCAAGGAGGACGGCAAC
ATCCTGGGGCACAAGCTGGAGTACAACTACAACAGCCACAACGTCTATATCATGGCCGACAAGCAGAAGA
ACGGCATCAAGGTGAACTTCAAGATCCGCCACAACATCGAGGACGGCAGCGTGCAGCTCGCCGACCACTA
CCAGCAGAACACCCCCATCGGCGACGGCCCCGTGCTGCTGCCCGACAACCACTACCTGAGCACCCAGTCC
AAGCTGAGCAAAGACCCCAACGAGAAGCGCGATCACATGGTCCTGCTGGAGTTCGTGACCGCCGCCGGGA
TCACTCTCGGCATGGACGAGCTGTACAAGTCCGGAGGTGGTCACCATCACCATCACCACCATCACCATCA
CTAATAGAAGCTTGTCGAGAAGTACTAGAGGATCATAATCAGCCATACCACATTTGTAGAGGTTTTACTT
GCTTTAAAAAACCTCCCACACCTCCCCCTGAACCTGAAACATAAAATGAATGCAATTGTTGTTGTTAACT
TGTTTATTGCAGCTTATAATGGTTACAAATAAAGCAATAGCATCACAAATTTCACAAATAAAGCATTTTT
TTCACTGCATTCTAGTTGTGGTTTGTCCAAACTCATCAATGTATCTTATCATGTCTGGATCTGATCACTG
CTTGAGCCTAGGAGATCCGAACCAGATAAGTGAAATCTAGTTCCAAACTATTTTGTCATTTTTAATTTTC
GTATTAGCTTACGACGCTACACCCAGTTCCCATCTATTTTGTCACTCTTCCCTAAATAATCCTTAAAAAC
TCCATTTCCACCCCTCCCAGTTCCCAACTATTTTGTCCGCCCACAGCGGGGCATTTTTCTTCCTGTTATG
TTTTTAATCAAACATCCTGCCAACTCCATGTGACAAACCGTCATCTTCGGCTACTTTTTCTCTGTCACAG
AATGAAAATTTTTCTGTCATCTCTTCGTTATTAATGTTTGTAATTGACTGAATATCAACGCTTATTTGCA
GCCTGAATGGCGAATGGG
[124 nt withheld, positions 4359-4482]
C
[91 nt withheld, positions 4484-4574]
A
[49 nt withheld, positions 4576-4624]
CCTTTGACGTTGGAGTCCACGTTCTT
[37 nt withheld, positions 4651-4687]
ACCCTATCTCGGTCTATTCTTTTGATTTATAAGGGATTTTGCCGATTTCGGCCTATTGGTTAAAAAATGA
GCTGATTTAACAAAAATTTAACGCGAATTTTAACAAAATATTAACGCTTACAATTTAGGTGGCACTTTTC
GGGGAAATGTGCGCGGAACCCCTATTTGTTTATTTTTCTAAATACATTCAAATATGTATCCGCTCATGAG
ACAATAACCCTGATAAATGCTTCAATAATATTGAAAAAGGAAGAGTATGAGTATTCAACATTTCCGTGTC
GCCCTTATTCCCTTTTTTGCGGCATTTTGCCTTCCTGTTTTTGCTCACCCAGAAACGCTGGTGAAAGTAA
AAGATGCTGAAGATCAGTTGGGTGCACGAGTGGGTTACATCGAACTGGATCTCAACAGCGGTAAGATCCT
TGAGAGTTTTCGCCCCGAAGAACGTTTTCCAATGATGAGCACTTTTAAAGTTCTGCTATGTGGCGCGGTA
TTATCCCGTATTGACGCCGGGCAAGAGCAACTCGGTCGCCGCATACACTATTCTCAGAATGACTTGGTTG
AGTACTCACCAGTCACAGAAAAGCATCTTACGGATGGCATGACAGTAAGAGAATTATGCAGTGCTGCCAT
AACCATGAGTGATAACACTGCGGCCAACTTACTTCTGACAACGATCGGAGGACCGAAGGAGCTAACCGCT
TTTTTGCACAACATGGGGGATCATGTAACTCGCCTTGATCGTTGGGAACCGGAGCTGAATGAAGCCATAC
CAAACGACGAGCGTGACACCACGATGCCTGTAGCAATGGCAACAACGTTGCGCAAACTATTAACTGGCGA
ACTACTTACTCTAGCTTCCCGGCAACAATTAATAGACTGGATGGAGGCGGATAAAGTTGCAGGACCACTT
CTGCGCTCGGCCCTTCCGGCTGGCTGGTTTATTGCTGATAAATCTGGAGCCGGTGAGCGTGGGTCTCGCG
GTATCATTGCAGCACTGGGGCCAGATGGTAAGCCCTCCCGTATCGTAGTTATCTACACGACGGGGAGTCA
GGCAACTATGGATGAACGAAATAGACAGATCGCTGAGATAGGTGCCTCACTGATTAAGCATTGGTAACTG
TCAGACCAAGTTTACTCATATATACTTTAGATTGATTTAAAACTTCATTTTTAATTTAAAAGGATCTAGG
TGAAGATCCTTTTTGATAATCTCATGACCAAAATCCCTTAACGTGAGTTTTCGTTCCACTGAGCGTCAGA
CCCCGTAGAAAAGATCAAAGGATCTTCTTGAGATCCTTTTTTTCTGCGCGTAATCTGCTGCTTGCAAACA
AAAAAACCACCGCTACCAGCGGTGGTTTGTTTGCCGGATCAAGAGCTACCAACTCTTTTTCCGAAGGTAA
CTGGCTTCAGCAGAGCGCAGATACCAAATACTGTTCTTCTAGTGTAGCCGTAGTTAGGCCACCACTTCAA
GAACTCTGTAGCACCGCCTACATACCTCGCTCTGCTAATCCTGTTACCAGTGGCTGCTGCCAGTGGCGAT
AAGTCGTGTCTTACCGGGTTGGACTCAAGACGATAGTTACCGGATAAGGCGCAGCGGTCGGGCTGAACGG
GGGGTTCGTGCACACAGCCCAGCTTGGAGCGAACGACCTACACCGAACTGAGATACCTACAGCGTGAGCT
ATGAGAAAGCGCCACGCTTCCCGAAGGGAGAAAGGCGGACAGGTATCCGGTAAGCGGCAGGGTCGGAACA
GGAGAGCGCACGAGGGAGCTTCCAGGGGGAAACGCCTGGTATCTTTATAGTCCTGTCGGGTTTCGCCACC
TCTGACTTGAGCGTCGATTTTTGTGATGCTCGTCAGGGGGGCGGAGCCTATGGAAAAACGCCAGCAACGC
GGCCTTTTTACGGTTCCTGGCCTTTTGCTGGCCTTTTGCTCACATGTTCTTTCCTGCGTTATCCCCTGAT
TCTGTGGATAACCGTATTACCGCCTTTGAGTGAGCTGATACCGCTCGCCGCAGCCGAACGACCGAGCGCA
GCGAGTCAGTGAGCGAGGAAGCGGAAGAGCGCCTGATGCGGTATTTTCTCCTTACGCATCTGTGCGGTAT
TTCACACCGCATAGACCAGCCGCGTAACCTGGCAAAATCGGTTACGGTTGAGTAATAAATGGATGCCCTG
CGTAAGCGGGTGTGGGCGGACAATAAAGTCTTAAACTGAACAAAATAGATCTAAACTATGACAATAAAGT
CTTAAACTAGACAGAATAGTTGTAAACTGAAATCAGTCCAGTTATGCTGTGAAAAAGCATACTGGACTTT
TGTTATGGCTAAAGCAAACTCTTCATTTTCTGAAGTGCAAATTGCCCGTCGTATTAAAGAGGGGCGTGGC
CAAGGGCATGGTAAAGACTATATTCGCGGCGTTGTGACAATTTACCGAACAACTCCGCGGCCGGGAAGCC
GATCTCGGCTTGAACGAATTGTTAGGTGGCGGTACTTGGGTCGATATCAAAGTGCATCACTTCTTCCCGT
ATGCCCAACTTTGTATAGAGAGCCACTGCGGGATCGTCACCGTAATCTGCTTGCACGTAGATCACATAAG
CACCAAGCGCGTTGGCCTCATGCTTGAGGAGATTGATGAGCGCGGTGGCAATGCCCTGCCTCCGGTGCTC
GCCGGAGACTGCGAGATCATAGATATAGATCTCACTACGCGGCTGCTCAAACTTGGGCAGAACGTAAGCC
GCGAGAGCGCCAACAACCGCTTCTTGGTCGAAGGCAGCAAGCGCGATGAATGTCTTACTACGGAGCAAGT
TCCCGAGGTAATCGGAGTCCGGCTGATGTTGGGAGTAGGTGGCTACGTCTCCGAACTCACGACCGAAAAG
ATCAAGAGCAGCCCGCATGGATTTGACTTGGTCAGGGCCGAGCCTACATGTGCGAATGATGCCCATACTT
GAGCCACCTAACTTTGTTTTAGGGCGACTGCCCTGCTGCGTAACATCGTTGCTGCTCCATAACATCAAAC
ATCGACCCACGGCGTAACGCGCTTGCTGCTTGGATGCCCGAGGCATAGACTGTACAAAAAAACAGTCATA
ACAAGCCATGAAAACCGCCACTGCGCCGTTACCACCGCTGCGTTCGGTCAAGGTTCTGGACCAGTTGCGT
GAGCGCATACGCTACTTGCATTACAGTTTACGAACCGAACAGGCTTATGTCAACTGGGTTCGTGCCTTCA
TCCGTTTCCACGGTGTGCGTCACCCGGCAACCTTGGGCAGCAGCGAAGTCGAGGCATTTCTGTCCTGGCT
GGCGAACGAGCGCAAGGTTTCGGTCT
Features (pLannotate 1.2.2; 17 found; start..end, strand, type, name):
    239..330     +  promoter       polyhedrin promoter: polh from Autographa californica; promoter for the baculovirus polyhedrin gene
    373..2907    +  CDS            SAX_LITCT: Experimental evidence at protein level: Swiss-Prot protein existence level 1. Binds specifically to the neurotoxin saxitoxin. Its physiological role may be to transport or sequester an endogenous organic molecule other than Fe(3+). It may participate in a detoxification mechanism for neutralizing a microbial toxin. From Lithobates catesbeianus (American bullfrog) (Rana catesbeiana).
   2956..3669    +  CDS            mEGFP: mEGFP is a basic (constitutively fluorescent) green fluorescent protein published in 2002, derived from Aequorea victoria. It has moderate acid sensitivity.
   3682..3698    +  CDS            6xHis (fragment): 6xHis affinity tag
   3741..3824    +  CDS            large T antigen (fragment): large T antigen from SV40 (simian virus 40)
   3847..3981    +  polyA_signal   SV40 poly(A) signal: SV40 polyadenylation signal
   4010..4175    -  mobile_element Tn7L: mini-Tn7 element (left end of the Tn7 transposon) Tn7
   4338..4354    +  CDS            lacZα (fragment): LacZα fragment of β-galactosidase; lacZ fragment
   4359..4813    +  rep_origin     f1 ori (sequence partly withheld): f1 bacteriophage origin of replication; arrow indicates direction of (+) strand synthesis
   4839..4943    +  promoter       AmpR promoter: bla
   4944..5804    +  CDS            AmpR: β-lactamase; bla; confers resistance to ampicillin, carbenicillin, and related antibiotics
   5975..6563    +  rep_origin     ori: high-copy-number ColE1/pMB1/pBR322/pUC origin of replication
   6749..6800    -  misc_feature   bom (fragment): basis of mobility region from pBR322
   6868..7092    -  mobile_element Tn7R: mini-Tn7 element (right end of the Tn7 transposon) Tn7
   7159..7692    -  CDS            GmR: gentamycin acetyltransferase; aacC1; confers resistance to gentamycin
   7862..7890    -  promoter       Pc promoter: intI1 (promoter lies within the coding sequence); class 1 integron promoter
   7868..212     -  CDS            YPR2_ECOLX (fragment) (across the origin): Protein predicted: Swiss-Prot protein existence level 4. From Escherichia coli.
