[The description below was written by a language model from this plasmid's Addgene catalogue record and pLannotate feature annotations shown in this document.]
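Description:
pFastBac1-bullfrog saxiphilin is a baculovirus donor (transfer) plasmid built on the commercial pFastBac1 backbone for producing recombinant protein in insect cells. In E. coli it is maintained through a high-copy ColE1/pUC-type origin and selected with ampicillin via the β-lactamase gene; an f1 phage origin is also present. The expression cassette, together with a gentamicin acetyltransferase marker driven by the integron Pc promoter, lies between the Tn7L and Tn7R ends of a mini-Tn7 element. In the standard use of this backbone, that arrangement allows site-specific transposition of the cassette into a baculovirus shuttle genome (bacmid) held in a suitable E. coli host, and the recombinant bacmid is then used to generate virus for infecting insect cells.

The payload is the coding sequence for saxiphilin from the American bullfrog (Rana catesbeiana, also Lithobates catesbeianus), a soluble protein that binds the neurotoxin saxitoxin specifically. It was cloned between retained BamHI and HindIII sites downstream of the strong, very late polyhedrin promoter of Autographa californica nucleopolyhedrovirus, and transcripts are terminated by the SV40 polyadenylation signal. The protein is fused at its C terminus to GFP, annotated in the sequence as monomeric EGFP, followed by a His10 tag according to the catalogue entry. The automated annotation marks only a 6xHis fragment in that region. These tags permit fluorescence monitoring of expression and metal-affinity purification. The insert lacks residue M20, a deletion the depositor states does not affect function. The stated purpose is protein expression, and the associated publication concerns the structure of the saxiphilin:saxitoxin complex.
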