Addgene plasmid #140595: pFastBac1-bullfrog saxiphilin
Purpose: protein expression
Depositing lab: Dan Minor. Depositing organization: University of California, San Francisco (UCSF). Publication: Structure of the saxiphilin:saxitoxin (STX) complex reveals a convergent molecular recognition strategy for paralytic toxins. Yen TJ, Lolicato M, Thomas-Tran R, Du Bois J, Minor DL Jr. Sci Adv. 2019 Jun 19;5(6):eaax2650. doi: 10.1126/sciadv.aax2650. eCollection 2019 Jun. PubMed 31223657.
Backbone
  Vector backbone: pFastBac1
  Backbone manufacturer: Gibco Thermo Fisher
  Vector type: Insect Expression
Growth in bacteria
  Bacterial resistance: Ampicillin, 100 μg/mL
  Growth temperature: 37°C
  Growth strain: DH5alpha
  Copy number: Unknown
Gene/Insert
  Gene/Insert name: saxiphilin bullfrog
  Species: Rana catesbeiana
  Mutation: Deletion of M20 - please see depositor comment
  Promoter: polyhedrin promoter
  Tag / fusion protein: GFP-His10 (C terminal on insert)
  Cloning method: Restriction Enzyme; 5′ cloning site BamHI (not destroyed); 3′ cloning site HindIII (not destroyed)
  Sequencing primers: 5′ polyhedrin forward; 3′ EGFP-N
Terms and licenses: Academic/Nonprofit Terms; Industry Terms: Not Available to Industry
Depositor comments: Depositor confirms the M20 deletion does not affect function.
How to cite: pFastBac1-bullfrog saxiphilin was a gift from Dan Minor (Addgene plasmid # 140595 ; http://n2t.net/addgene:140595 ; RRID:Addgene_140595)
